>Addgene plasmid #68803 | jam1a-pCRII | addgene partial sequence | sequence record 123581 | M13-F20 5'-TGTAAAACGACGGCCAGT-3'
TATAGGGCGATTGGGCCCTCTAGATGCATGCTCGAGCGGCCGCCAGTGTGATGGATATCTGCAGAATTCG
CCCTTTCGTCACAGGCATACATGGTTTTCAAGTTACTGTTACTTCTCCAGTAAAAGTGAAAGAGAATGAG
GGAGTTGACTTGCAATGTTCCTACACTTCTGACTTTGGAGCAACACCCAGAGTAGAATGGAAGTTCAAGG
ATCTCAAAGGCTCTCAGACATTAGTCTACTTTGATGGCAAGCCAACTGGTCAATATACAGGCCGTGTCAC
CATGTACGATAAAGGACTCCGATTTAACAAAGTGACACGAGCAGACACTGGAGACTATGACTGTGAGGTG
TCTGGAAGTGGTGGATATGGAGAGAATACTATTAAACTCACAGTACTTGTTCCTCCCGCCAAGCCCGTAT
CCAGAATACCATCCTCTGTCACAACAAGCAGTAATGTCCGGCTGACTTGCTTTGACCCAGTTGGCTCTCC
TCCATCTACCTACAAGTGGTACAAAGACAACACCCCCCTCCCTGAGGACCCAACCAAATTCCCTGCTTTT
AAGAACCTCACTTACAAAATGAATGTTTTCAATGGAAATTTGGAGTTCCCGAGTGTGTCTAAGATGGACA
CTGGCTCATATTTCTGTGAGGCCAGTAATGGAGAAGGTGTCCCTCAGCGTGGTGATGAAGTGAAGATGGA
AGTCCGTGATCTGAATGTTGGAGGCATTGTTGCAGGGGTTATTGTGGCATTGCTGGCAGTAGGTTTGCTG
CTCTTTGGTCTCTGGTATGCCAGCAAAAAGGGATATCTGCCAAAATTATCTGAAACAAAACAGAAACCGC
AAGCTGTTTATACACAGCCTCAGACAGATGATGTGGATGAGGCTAACGGATTCAAGGGCGAATTCCAGCA
CACTGGCGGCCGTTACTAGTGGATCCGAGCTCGGTACCAAGCTTGATGCATAGCTTGAGTATTCTATAGT
GTCACCTAAATAGCTTGGCGTAATCATGGTCATAAGCTGTTTCCTGTGTGAAAATGGTTATCCGCTCTCA
ATT
