>Addgene plasmid #68803 | jam1a-pCRII | addgene partial sequence | sequence record 123583 | M13-Rev 5'-CAGGAAACAGCTATGACC-3'
CTATAGAATACTCAGCTATGCATCAAGCTTGGTACCGAGCTCGGATCCACTAGTAACGGCCGCCAGTGTG
CTGGAATTCGCCCTTGAATCCGTTAGCCTCATCCACATCATCTGTCTGAGGCTGTGTATAAACAGCTTGC
GGTTTCTGTTTTGTTTCAGATAATTTTGGCAGATATCCCTTTTTGCTGGCATACCAGAGACCAAAGAGCA
GCAAACCTACTGCCAGCAATGCCACAATAACCCCTGCAACAATGCCTCCAACATTCAGATCACGGACTTC
CATCTTCACTTCATCACCACGCTGAGGGACACCTTCTCCATTACTGGCCTCACAGAAATATGAGCCAGTG
TCCATCTTAGACACACTCGGGAACTCCAAATTTCCATTGAAAACATTCATTTTGTAAGTGAGGTTCTTAA
AAGCAGGGAATTTGGTTGGGTCCTCAGGGAGGGGGGTGTTGTCTTTGTACCACTTGTAGGTAGATGGAGG
AGAGCCAACTGGGTCAAAGCAAGTCAGCCGGACATTACTGCTTGTTGTGACAGAGGATGGTATTCTGGAT
ACGGGCTTGGCGGGAGGAACAAGTACTGTGAGTTTAATAGTATTCTCTCCATATCCACCACTTCCAGACA
CCTCACAGTCATAGTCTCCAGTGTCTGCTCGTGTCACTTTGTTAAATCGGAGTCCTTTATCGTACATGGT
GACACGGCCTGTATATTGACCAGTTGGCTTGCCATCAAAGTAGACTAATGTCTGAGAGCCTTTGAGATCC
TTGAACTTCCATTCTACTCTGGGTGTTGCTCCAAAGTCAGAAGTGTAGGAACATTGCAAGTCAACTCCCT
CATTCTCTTTCACTTTTACTGGAGAAGTAACAGTAACTTGAAAACCATGTATGCCTGTGACGAAAGGGCG
AATTCTGCAGATATCCATCACACTGGCGGCCGCTCGAGCATGCATCTAGAGGGCCCAATTCGCCCTATAG
TGAGTCGTATTACAATTCACTGGCCGTCGTTTTACAACGTCGTGACTGGGAAAACCCTGGCGTTACCCAA
CTTAATCGCCTTGCAGCACATCCCCCTTTCG
