[The description below was written by a language model from this plasmid's Addgene catalogue record.]
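Description:
jam1a-pCRII is a bacterial cloning plasmid that serves as a template for in vitro transcription of a riboprobe. It carries zebrafish (Danio rerio) jam1a, also known as f11r (Entrez gene f11r.1), in the commercial pCRII backbone. pCRII is a PCR-product cloning vector in which the cloning site is flanked by opposing bacteriophage RNA polymerase promoters, so either strand of an insert can be transcribed in vitro. The plasmid is maintained at high copy in E. coli under ampicillin selection. No feature table accompanies the entry, so the length of the jam1a fragment, whether it covers the full coding sequence or only part of the transcript, and the exact positions of backbone elements are not stated.

The stated purpose is antisense probe synthesis for in situ hybridization. The plasmid is linearized with NotI and transcribed with SP6 RNA polymerase, which implies that the insert is oriented so that SP6 reads the strand complementary to the jam1a mRNA, with the NotI cut defining the run-off end of the transcript. The resulting labelled RNA would be used to visualize where jam1a is expressed in zebrafish embryos or tissues. jam1a encodes a junctional adhesion molecule, and the associated work concerns Jam1a–Jam2a interactions that regulate haematopoietic stem cell fate through Notch signalling. This fits the use of the probe to map jam1a expression during haematopoietic development. The construct has no eukaryotic promoter or reporter recorded and is not intended for expression in cells.
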