Addgene plasmid #68803: jam1a-pCRII
Purpose: For in situ antisense probe, NotI w/ Sp6
Depositing lab: David Traver. Depositing organization: University of California, San Diego (UCSD). Publication: Jam1a-Jam2a interactions regulate haematopoietic stem cell fate through Notch signalling. Kobayashi I, Kobayashi-Sun J, Kim AD, Pouget C, Fujita N, Suda T, Traver D. Nature. 2014 Aug 21;512(7514):319-23. doi: 10.1038/nature13623. Epub 2014 Aug 13. PubMed 25119047.
Backbone
  Vector backbone: pCRII
  Backbone manufacturer: invitrogen
Growth in bacteria
  Bacterial resistance: Ampicillin, 100 μg/mL
  Growth temperature: 37°C
  Growth strain: JM109
  Copy number: High Copy
Gene/Insert
  Gene/Insert name: jam1a (alt name: f11r)
  Species: D. rerio (zebrafish)
  Entrez Gene: f11r.1 (a.k.a. JAM, f11r, wu:fc07c05, zgc:103642)
Terms and licenses: Academic/Nonprofit Terms; Industry Terms: Not Available to Industry
How to cite: jam1a-pCRII was a gift from David Traver (Addgene plasmid # 68803 ; http://n2t.net/addgene:68803 ; RRID:Addgene_68803)
